>Addgene plasmid #157241 | pD649-HAsp-LILRA5-COMP5AP-AviTag-9xHis | depositor full sequence | sequence record 303591 | Full Sequence
TTTCAATATTATTGAAGCATTTATCAGGGTTATTGTCTCATGAGCGGATACATATTTGAATGTATTTAGA
AAAATAAACAAATAGGGGTCAGTGTTACAACCAATTAACCAATTCTGAACATTATCGCGAGCCCATTTAT
ACCTGAATATGGCTCATAACACCCCTTGCTCATGACCAAAATCCCTTAACGTGAGTTACGCGCGCGTCGT
TCCACTGAGCGTCAGACCCCGTAGAAAAGATCAAAGGATCTTCTTGAGATCCTTTTTTTCTGCGCGTAAT
CTGCTGCTTGCAAACAAAAAAACCACCGCTACCAGCGGTGGTTTGTTTGCCGGATCAAGAGCTACCAACT
CTTTTTCCGAAGGTAACTGGCTTCAGCAGAGCGCAGATACCAAATACTGTTCTTCTAGTGTAGCCGTAGT
TAGCCCACCACTTCAAGAACTCTGTAGCACCGCCTACATACCTCGCTCTGCTAATCCTGTTACCAGTGGC
TGCTGCCAGTGGCGATAAGTCGTGTCTTACCGGGTTGGACTCAAGACGATAGTTACCGGATAAGGCGCAG
CGGTCGGGCTGAACGGGGGGTTCGTGCACACAGCCCAGCTTGGAGCGAACGACCTACACCGAACTGAGAT
ACCTACAGCGTGAGCTATGAGAAAGCGCCACGCTTCCCGAAGGGAGAAAGGCGGACAGGTATCCGGTAAG
CGGCAGGGTCGGAACAGGAGAGCGCACGAGGGAGCTTCCAGGGGGAAACGCCTGGTATCTTTATAGTCCT
GTCGGGTTTCGCCACCTCTGACTTGAGCGTCGATTTTTGTGATGCTCGTCAGGGGGGCGGAGCCTATGGA
AAAACGCCAGCAACGCGGCCTTTTTACGGTTCCTGGCCTTTTGCTGGCCTTTTGCTCACATGTTCTTTCC
TGCGTTATCCCCTGATTCTGTGGATAACCGTATTACCGCCTTTGAGTGAGCTGATACCGCTCGCCGCAGC
CGAACGACCGAGCGCAGCGAGTCAGTGAGCGAGGAAGCGGAAGGCGAGAGTAGGGAACTGCCAGGCATCA
AACTAAGCAGAAGGCCCCTGACGGATGGCCTTTTTGCGTTTCTACAAACTCTTTCTGTGTTGTAAAACGA
CGGCCAGTCTTAAGCTCGGGCCCCCTGGGCGGTTCTGATAACGAGTAATCGTTAATCCGCAAATAACGTA
AAAACCCGCTTCGGCGGGTTTTTTTATGGGGGGAGTTTAGGGAAAGAGCATTTGTCAGAATATTTAAGGG
CGCCTGTCACTTTGCTTGATATATGAGAATTATTTAACCTTATAAATGAGAAAAAAGCAACGCACTTTAA
ATAAGATACGTTGCTTTTTCGATTGATGAACACCTATAATTAAACTATTCATCTATTATTTATGATTTTT
TGTATATACAATATTTCTAGTTTGTTAAAGAGAATTAAGAAAATAAATCTCGAAAATAATAAAGGGAAAA
TCAGTTTTTGATATCAAAATTATACATGTCAACGATAATACAAAATATAATACAAACTATAAGATGTTAT
CAGTATTTATTATCATTTAGAATAAATTTTGTGTCGCCCTTAATTGTGAGCGGATAACAATTACGAGCTT
CATGCACAGTGGCGTTGACTCAATATTGGCCATTAGCCATATTATTCATTGGTTATATAGCATAAATCAA
TATTGGCTATTGGCCATTGCATACGTTGTATCTATATCATAATATGTACATTTATATTGGCTCATGTCCA
ATATGACCGCCATGTTGGCATTGATTATTGACTAGTTATTAATAGTAATCAATTACGGGGTCATTAGTTC
ATAGCCCATATATGGAGTTCCGCGTTACATAACTTACGGTAAATGGCCCGCCTGGCTGACCGCCCAACGA
CCCCCGCCCATTGACGTCAATAATGACGTATGTTCCCATAGTAACGCCAATAGGGACTTTCCATTGACGT
CAATGGGTGGAGTATTTACGGTAAACTGCCCACTTGGCAGTACATCAAGTGTATCATATGCCAAGTACGC
CCCCTATTGACGTCAATGACGGTAAATGGCCCGCCTGGCATTATGCCCAGTACATGACCTTATGGGACTT
TCCTACTTGGCAGTACATCTACGTATTAGTCATCGCTATTACCATGGTGATGCGGTTTTGGCAGTACATC
AATGGGCGTGGATAGCGGTTTGACTCACGGGGATTTCCAAGTCTCCACCCCATTGACGTCAATGGGAGTT
TGTTTTGGCACCAAAATCAACGGGACTTTCCAAAATGTCGTAACAACTCCGCCCCATTGACGCAAATGGG
CGGTAGGCGTGTACGGTGGGAGGTCTATATAAGCAGAGCTCGTTTAGTGAACCGTCAGATCGCCTGGAGA
CGCCATCCACGCTGTTTTGACCTCCATAGAAGACACCGGGACCGATCCAGCCTCCGCGGCCGGGAACGGT
GCATTGGAACGCGGATTCCCCGTGCCAAGAGTGACGTAAGTACCGCCTATAGAGTCTATAGGCCCACCCC
CTTGGCTTCGTTAGAACGCGGCTACAATTAATACATAACCTTATGTATCATACACATACGATTTAGGTGA
CACTATAGAATAACATCCACTTTGCCTTTCTCTCCACAGGTGTCCACTCCCAGGTCCAACTGCACCTCGG
TTCTATCGAAAACGCGCCTGCTAGCGCCACCATGAAGACCATCATTGCCCTGAGCTACATCTTCTGCCTG
GTGTTCGCTGCGGCCGCCGGAAATCTGTCTAAAGCCACACTTTGGGCCGAGCCTGGCTCTGTGATTAGCA
GAGGCAACAGCGTGACCATCAGATGCCAGGGCACACTGGAAGCCCAAGAGTACAGACTGGTCAAAGAGGG
CAGCCCCGAGCCTTGGGATACCCAGAATCCTCTGGAACCTAAGAACAAGGCCCGGTTCAGCATCCCCAGC
ATGACAGAACACCACGCCGGCAGATACCGGTGCTACTATTATAGCCCTGCCGGATGGTCCGAGCCTAGCG
ATCCTCTTGAACTGGTGGTCACCGGCTTCTACAACAAGCCCACACTGTCTGCCCTGCCTTCTCCTGTGGT
CACCTCTGGCGAAAATGTGACCCTGCAGTGCGGCAGCAGACTGAGATTCGACCGGTTCATCCTGACCGAG
GAAGGCGATCACAAGCTGAGCTGGACACTGGATAGCCAGCTGACCCCTTCTGGCCAGTTTCAGGCTCTGT
TTCCTGTGGGCCCTGTGACACCTAGCCACAGATGGATGCTGAGATGCTACGGCTCCAGACGGCACATCCT
GCAAGTTTGGAGCGAGCCAAGCGACCTGCTGGAAATTCCTGTGTCCGGCGCTGCCGATAATCTGAGCCCT
AGCCAGAACAAGAGCGATAGCGGAACAGCCAGCCATCTGCAGGACTACGCCGTGGAAAACCTGATCAGAG
GCGCGCCGGAAGATCAAGTTGATCCAAGATTGATTGATGGCAAGGGCGGATCTCTGGAGGTGCTGTTCCA
GGGACCAGGCGGAAGCGGCAATCCCGGCGGCGATCTGGCCCCCCAGATGCTGCGCGAGCTGCAGGAGACC
AATGCCGCCCTGCAGGACGTGCGCGAGCTGCTGCGCCACCGCGTGAAGGAGATCACCTTCCTGAAGAACA
CCGTGATGGAGTGCGACGCCTGCGGTATGCAGCCCTCTAGAGGCTCCGGCTCCATCATCCCAGTTGAGGA
GGAGAACCCGGACTTCTGGAACCGCGAGGCAGCCGAGGCCCTGGGTGCCGCCAAGAAGCTGCAGCCTGCA
CAGACAGCCGCCAAGAACCTCATCATCTTCCTGGGCGATGGGATGGGGGTGTCTACGGTGACAGCTGCCA
GGATCCTAAAAGGGCAGAAGAAGGACAAACTGGGGCCTGAGATACCCCTGGCCATGGACCGCTTCCCATA
TGTGGCTCTGTCCAAGACATACAATGTAGACAAACATGTGCCAGACAGTGGAGCCACAGCCACGGCCTAC
CTGTGCGGGGTCAAGGGCAACTTCCAGACCATTGGCTTGAGTGCAGCCGCCCGCTTTAACCAGTGCAACA
CGACACGCGGCAACGAGGTCATCTCCGTGATGAATCGGGCCAAGAAAGCAGGGAAGTCAGTGGGAGTGGT
AACCACCACACGAGTGCAGCACGCCTCGCCAGCCGGCACCTACGCCCACACGGTGAACCGCAACTGGTAC
TCGGACGCCGACGTGCCTGCCTCGGCCCGCCAGGAGGGGTGCCAGGACATCGCTACGCAGCTCATCTCCA
ACATGGACATTGACGTGATCCTAGGTGGAGGCCGAAAGTACATGTTTCGCATGGGAACCCCAGACCCTGA
GTACCCAGATGACTACAGCCAAGGTGGGACCAGGCTGGACGGGAAGAATCTGGTGCAGGAATGGCTGGCG
AAGCGCCAGGGTGCCCGGTATGTGTGGAACCGCACTGAGCTCATGCAGGCTTCCCTGGACCCGTCTGTGA
CCCATCTCATGGGTCTCTTTGAGCCTGGAGACATGAAATACGAGATCCACCGAGACTCCACACTGGACCC
CTCCCTGATGGAGATGACAGAGGCTGCCCTGCGCCTGCTGAGCAGGAACCCCCGCGGCTTCTTCCTCTTC
GTGGAGGGTGGTCGCATCGACCATGGTCATCATGAAAGCAGGGCTTACCGGGCACTGACTGAGACGATCA
TGTTCGACGACGCCATTGAGAGGGCGGGCCAGCTCACCAGCGAGGAGGACACGCTGAGCCTCGTCACTGC
CGACCACTCCCACGTCTTCTCCTTCGGAGGCTACCCCCTGCGAGGGAGCTCCATCTTCGGGCTGGCCCCT
GGCAAGGCCCGGGACAGGAAGGCCTACACGGTCCTCCTATACGGAAACGGTCCAGGCTATGTGCTCAAGG
ACGGCGCCCGGCCGGATGTTACCGAGAGCGAGAGCGGGAGCCCCGAGTATCGGCAGCAGTCAGCAGTGCC
CCTGGACGAAGAGACCCACGCAGGCGAGGACGTGGCGGTGTTCGCGCGCGGCCCGCAGGCGCACCTGGTT
CACGGCGTGCAGGAGCAGACCTTCATAGCGCACGTCATGGCCTTCGCCGCCTGCCTGGAGCCCTACACCG
CCTGCGACCTGGCGCCCCCCGCCGGCACCACCGACGCCGCGCACCCGGGTGGCGGAGGACTGAACGACAT
CTTCGAGGCTCAGAAAATCGAATGGCACGAACATCACCATCACCATCACCATCACCATTAAGGCCGGCCT
GTAGTCACTGGCACAACGCGTTACCCGGTAAGCCAATCGGGTATACACGGTCGTCATACTGCAGACAGGG
TTCTTCTACTTTGCAAGATAGTCTTGAGTAGTAAAATAAATAGATAGAGAAAATCAGCCTCGACTGTGCC
TTCTAGTTGCCAGCCATCTGTTGTTTGCCCCTCCCCCGTGCCTTCCTTGACCCTGGAAGGTGCCACTCCC
ACTGTCCTTTCCTAATAAAATGAGGAAATTGCATCACAACACTCAACCCTATCTCGGTCTATTCTTTTGA
TTTATAAGGGATTTTGCCGATTTCGGCCTATTGGTTAAAAAATGAGCTGATTTAACAAAAATTTAACGCG
AATTAATTCTGTGGAATGTGTGTCAGTTAGGGTGTGGAAAGTCCCCAGGCTCCCCAGCAGGCAGAAGTAT
GCAAAGCATGCATCTCAATTAGTCAGCAACCAGGTGTGGAAAGTCCCCAGGCTCCCCAGCAGGCAGAAGT
ATGCAAAGCATGCATCTCAATTAGTCAGCAACCATAGTCCCGCCCCTAACTCCGCCCATCCCGCCCCTAA
CTCCGCCCAGTTCCGCCCATTCTCCGCCCCATGGCTGACTAATTTTTTTTATTTATGCAGAGGCCGAGGC
CGCCTCTGCCTCTGAGCTATTCCAGAAGTAGTGAGGAGGCTTTTTTGGAGGCCTAGGCTTTTGCAAAAAG
CTCCCGGGAGCTTGTATATCCATTTTCGGATCTGATCAGCACGTGTTGACAATTAATCATCGGCATAGTA
TATCGGCATAGTATAATACGACAAGGTGAGGAACTAAACCATGACCGAGTACAAGCCCACGGTGCGCCTC
GCCACCCGCGACGACGTCCCCAGGGCCGTACGCACCCTCGCCGCCGCGTTCGCCGACTACCCCGCCACGC
GCCACACCGTCGATCCGGACCGCCACATCGAGCGGGTCACCGAGCTGCAAGAACTCTTCCTCACGCGCGT
CGGGCTCGACATCGGCAAGGTGTGGGTCGCGGACGACGGCGCCGCGGTGGCGGTCTGGACCACGCCGGAG
AGCGTCGAAGCGGGGGCGGTGTTCGCCGAGATCGGCCCGCGCATGGCCGAGTTGAGCGGTTCCCGGCTGG
CCGCGCAGCAACAGATGGAAGGCCTCCTGGCGCCGCACCGGCCCAAGGAGCCCGCGTGGTTCCTGGCCAC
CGTCGGCGTCTCGCCCGACCACCAGGGCAAGGGTCTGGGCAGCGCCGTCGTGCTCCCCGGAGTGGAGGCG
GCCGAGCGCGCCGGGGTGCCCGCCTTCCTGGAGACATCCGCGCCCCGCAACCTCCCCTTCTACGAGCGGC
TCGGCTTCACCGTCACCGCCGACGTCGAGGTGCCCGAAGGACCGCGCACCTGGTGCATGACCCGCAAGCC
CGGTGCCTGACACGTGCTACGAGATTTCGATTCCACCGCCGCCTTCTATGAAAGGTTGGGCTTCGGAATC
GTTTTCCGGGACGCCGGCTGGATGATCCTCCAGCGCGGGGATCTCATGCTGGAGTTCTTCGCCCACCCCA
ACTTGTTTATTGCAGCTTATAATGGTTACAAATAAAGCAATAGCATCACAAATTTCACAAATAAAGCATT
TTTTTCACTGCATTCTAGTTGTGGTTTGTCCAAACTCATCAATGTATCTTATCATGTCTGTATACCGTCG
ACCTCTAGCTAGAGCTTGGCGTAATCATGGTCATTACCAATGCTTAATCAGTGAGGCACCTATCTCAGCG
ATCTGTCTATTTCGTTCATCCATAGTTGCCTGACTCCCCGTCGTGTAGATAACTACGATACGGGAGGGCT
TACCATCTGGCCCCAGCGCTGCGATGATACCGCGAGAACCACGCTCACCGGCTCCGGATTTATCAGCAAT
AAACCAGCCAGCCGGAAGGGCCGAGCGCAGAAGTGGTCCTGCAACTTTATCCGCCTCCATCCAGTCTATT
AATTGTTGCCGGGAAGCTAGAGTAAGTAGTTCGCCAGTTAATAGTTTGCGCAACGTTGTTGCCATCGCTA
CAGGCATCGTGGTGTCACGCTCGTCGTTTGGTATGGCTTCATTCAGCTCCGGTTCCCAACGATCAAGGCG
AGTTACATGATCCCCCATGTTGTGCAAAAAAGCGGTTAGCTCCTTCGGTCCTCCGATCGTTGTCAGAAGT
AAGTTGGCCGCAGTGTTATCACTCATGGTTATGGCAGCACTGCATAATTCTCTTACTGTCATGCCATCCG
TAAGATGCTTTTCTGTGACTGGTGAGTACTCAACCAAGTCATTCTGAGAATAGTGTATGCGGCGACCGAG
TTGCTCTTGCCCGGCGTCAATACGGGATAATACCGCGCCACATAGCAGAACTTTAAAAGTGCTCATCATT
GGAAAACGTTCTTCGGGGCGAAAACTCTCAAGGATCTTACCGCTGTTGAGATCCAGTTCGATGTAACCCA
CTCGTGCACCCAACTGATCTTCAGCATCTTTTACTTTCACCAGCGTTTCTGGGTGAGCAAAAACAGGAAG
GCAAAATGCCGCAAAAAAGGGAATAAGGGCGACACGGAAATGTTGAATACTCATATTCTTCCTT
Features (pLannotate 1.2.2; 24 found; start..end, strand, type, name):
    119..143     -  CDS            KanR (fragment): aminoglycoside phosphotransferase; aph(3')-Ia; confers resistance to kanamycin
    254..842     +  rep_origin     ori: high-copy-number ColE1/pMB1/pBR322/pUC origin of replication
   1067..1084    +  terminator     rrnB T2 terminator (fragment): transcription terminator T2 from the E. coli rrnB gene
   1109..1128    -  CDS            lacZα (fragment): LacZα fragment of β-galactosidase; lacZ fragment
   1584..1600    +  protein_bind   lac operator: The lac repressor binds to the lac operator to inhibit transcription in E. coli. This inhibition can be relieved by adding lactose or isopropyl-β-D-thiogalactopyranoside (IPTG). lac repressor encoded by lacI
   1843..2146    +  enhancer       CMV enhancer: human cytomegalovirus immediate early enhancer
   2147..2350    +  promoter       CMV promoter: human cytomegalovirus (CMV) immediate early promoter
   2486..2529    +  intron         CMV intron (fragment): modified intron A from human cytomegalovirus
   2581..2599    +  promoter       SP6 promoter: promoter for bacteriophage SP6 RNA polymerase
   2603..2640    +  CDS            IgH signal sequence (fragment): signal sequence from the mouse immunoglobulin heavy chain variable region
   2746..3429    +  CDS            LILRA5 (fragment): LIRA5_HUMAN - Also known as ILT11, LILRB7, LIR9. Experimental evidence at protein level: Swiss-Prot protein existence level 1. May play a role in triggering innate immune responses. Does not seem to play a role for any class I MHC antigen recognition. From Homo sapiens (Human).
   3526..3705    +  CDS            Comp (fragment): COMP_RAT - Experimental evidence at protein level: Swiss-Prot protein existence level 1. May play a role in the structural integrity of cartilage via its interaction with other extracellular matrix proteins such as the collagens and fibronectin. Can mediate the interaction of chondrocytes with the cartilage extracellular matrix through interaction with cell surface integrin receptors. Could play a role in the pathogenesis of osteoarthritis. Potent suppressor of apoptosis in both primary chondrocytes and transformed cells. Suppresses apoptosis by blocking the activation of caspase-3 and by indu
   3693..5145    +  CDS            SEAP (fragment): secreted alkaline phosphatase from human placenta The natural enzyme has a C-terminal transmembrane sequence that is replaced by a GPI anchor.
   5170..5211    +  CDS            AviTag™ (fragment): peptide tag that allows for enzymatic biotinylation
   5215..5238    +  CDS            8xHis: 8xHis affinity tag
   5384..5495    +  polyA_signal   bGH poly(A) signal: bovine growth hormone polyadenylation signal
   5496..5604    +  rep_origin     f1 ori (fragment): f1 bacteriophage origin of replication; arrow indicates direction of (+) strand synthesis
   5618..5947    +  promoter       SV40 promoter: SV40 enhancer and early promoter
   5995..6042    +  promoter       EM7 promoter: synthetic bacterial promoter&nbsp
   6061..6660    +  CDS            PuroR (fragment): puromycin N-acetyltransferase; pac from Streptomyces; confers resistance to puromycin
   6670..6795    +  CDS            ble (fragment): BLE_KLEPN - Experimental evidence at protein level: Swiss-Prot protein existence level 1. Binding protein with a strong affinity to the bleomycin family of antibiotics. Binds to CL990; an antimitotic-antibiotic compound. From Klebsiella pneumoniae.
   6790..6911    +  polyA_signal   SV40 poly(A) signal: SV40 polyadenylation signal
   6964..7824    -  CDS            AmpR: β-lactamase; bla; confers resistance to ampicillin, carbenicillin, and related antibiotics
   7827..89      -  promoter       AmpR promoter (fragment) (across the origin): bla
