[The description below was written by a language model from this plasmid's Addgene catalogue record and pLannotate feature annotations shown in this document.]
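Description:
pD649-HAsp-LILRA5-COMP5AP-AviTag-9xHis is a mammalian expression plasmid on the pD649 backbone, designed to secrete the extracellular domain of the human cell-surface receptor LILRA5 (also known as ILT11 or LIR9) as a multimeric, enzymatically detectable fusion protein. It is maintained in E. coli at high copy through a ColE1/pUC-type origin and selected with ampicillin via a β-lactamase gene. The feature table also shows an SV40 early/EM7 promoter cassette driving a puromycin N-acetyltransferase sequence, followed by a short ble fragment and an SV40 poly(A) signal. This cassette could allow puromycin selection in mammalian cells, although the record does not state that use. Short KanR, lacZα, f1 ori and rrnB terminator fragments appear to be backbone remnants.

Expression is driven by the CMV enhancer and promoter, with a fragment of CMV intron A. A downstream SP6 promoter permits in vitro transcription and serves as a sequencing primer site. The reading frame begins with a signal peptide, named HAsp in the construct name but matched by the annotation software to a mouse IgH signal sequence fragment. The 681 bp LILRA5 ectodomain follows, cloned between retained NotI and AscI sites. It is fused at its C terminus to a segment of rat cartilage oligomeric matrix protein (COMP, whose coiled coil drives pentamerisation), human placental alkaline phosphatase, an AviTag for site-specific biotinylation and a polyhistidine tag (named as 9xHis, annotated as 8xHis), ending at a bGH poly(A) signal.

Pentamerisation raises binding avidity and the phosphatase provides a colorimetric readout, which suits the protein to use as a soluble probe in the human IgSF extracellular interactome screen it was made for. The depositor notes that some plasmids in this collection may carry an IS4-like transposase insertion upstream of the CMV promoter, but none is annotated here.
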