Addgene plasmid #157241: pD649-HAsp-LILRA5-COMP5AP-AviTag-9xHis
Purpose: Mammalian expression of cell-surface protein extracellular domain fused to COMP5AP-AviTag-9xHis. Protein is secreted from cells.
Depositing lab: Chris Garcia. Depositing organization: Stanford University. Publication: A Human IgSF Cell-Surface Interactome Reveals a Complex Network of Protein-Protein Interactions. Wojtowicz WM, Vielmetter J, Fernandes RA, Siepe DH, Eastman CL, Chisholm GB, Cox S, Klock H, Anderson PW, Rue SM, Miller JJ, Glaser SM, Bragstad ML, Vance J, Lam AW, Lesley SA, Zinn K, Garcia KC. Cell. 2020 Aug 20;182(4):1027-1043.e17. doi: 10.1016/j.cell.2020.07.025. PubMed 32822567.
Backbone
  Vector backbone: pD649
  Backbone size w/o insert (bp): 7153
  Vector type: Mammalian Expression
Growth in bacteria
  Bacterial resistance: Ampicillin, 100 μg/mL
  Growth temperature: 37°C
  Growth strain: DH5alpha
  Copy number: High Copy
Gene/Insert
  Gene/Insert name: LILRA5 (alt name: LIRA5)
  Species: H. sapiens (human)
  Insert size (bp): 681
  Entrez Gene: LILRA5 (a.k.a. CD85, CD85F, ILT-11, ILT11, LILRB7, LIR-9, LIR9)
  Promoter: CMV/SP6
  Tag / fusion protein: COMP5AP-AviTag-9xHis (C terminal on backbone)
  Cloning method: Restriction Enzyme; 5′ cloning site GCGGCCGC (not destroyed); 3′ cloning site GGCGCGCC (not destroyed)
  Sequencing primers: 5′ ATTTAGGTGACACTATAG; 3′ CGTCGCACTCCATCACGGTG
Resource information
  A portion of this plasmid was derived from a plasmid made by: synthesis by ThermoFisher
Terms and licenses: Academic/Nonprofit Terms; Industry Terms: Not Available to Industry
Depositor comments: Some plasmids in this collection may have an IS4-like element ISVsa5 family transposase upstream of the CMV promoter.
How to cite: pD649-HAsp-LILRA5-COMP5AP-AviTag-9xHis was a gift from Chris Garcia (Addgene plasmid # 157241 ; http://n2t.net/addgene:157241 ; RRID:Addgene_157241)
