>Addgene plasmid #157241 | pD649-HAsp-LILRA5-COMP5AP-AviTag-9xHis | depositor partial sequence | sequence record 303592 | insert (extracellular domain)
GGAAATCTGTCTAAAGCCACACTTTGGGCCGAGCCTGGCTCTGTGATTAGCAGAGGCAACAGCGTGACCA
TCAGATGCCAGGGCACACTGGAAGCCCAAGAGTACAGACTGGTCAAAGAGGGCAGCCCCGAGCCTTGGGA
TACCCAGAATCCTCTGGAACCTAAGAACAAGGCCCGGTTCAGCATCCCCAGCATGACAGAACACCACGCC
GGCAGATACCGGTGCTACTATTATAGCCCTGCCGGATGGTCCGAGCCTAGCGATCCTCTTGAACTGGTGG
TCACCGGCTTCTACAACAAGCCCACACTGTCTGCCCTGCCTTCTCCTGTGGTCACCTCTGGCGAAAATGT
GACCCTGCAGTGCGGCAGCAGACTGAGATTCGACCGGTTCATCCTGACCGAGGAAGGCGATCACAAGCTG
AGCTGGACACTGGATAGCCAGCTGACCCCTTCTGGCCAGTTTCAGGCTCTGTTTCCTGTGGGCCCTGTGA
CACCTAGCCACAGATGGATGCTGAGATGCTACGGCTCCAGACGGCACATCCTGCAAGTTTGGAGCGAGCC
AAGCGACCTGCTGGAAATTCCTGTGTCCGGCGCTGCCGATAATCTGAGCCCTAGCCAGAACAAGAGCGAT
AGCGGAACAGCCAGCCATCTGCAGGACTACGCCGTGGAAAACCTGATCAGA
